>Addgene plasmid #82742 | pDONR223_HAVCR2_p.P6S | addgene full sequence | sequence record 161737 | Addgene NGS result
CTTTCCTGCGTTATCCCCTGATTCTGTGGATAACCGTATTACCGCCTTTGAGTGAGCTGATACCGCTCGC
CGCAGCCGAACGACCGAGCGCAGCGAGTCAGTGAGCGAGGAAGCGGAAGAGCGCCCAATACGCAAACCGC
CTCTCCCCGCGCGTTGGCCGATTCATTAATGCAGCTGGCACGACAGGTTTCCCGACTGGAAAGCGGGCAG
TGAGCGCAACGCAATTAATACGCGTACCGCTAGCCAGGAAGAGTTTGTAGAAACGCAAAAAGGCCATCCG
TCAGGATGGCCTTCTGCTTAGTTTGATGCCTGGCAGTTTATGGCGGGCGTCCTGCCCGCCACCCTCCGGG
CCGTTGCTTCACAACGTTCAAATCCGCTCCCGGCGGATTTGTCCTACTCAGGAGAGCGTTCACCGACAAA
CAACAGATAAAACGAAAGGCCCAGTCTTCCGACTGAGCCTTTCGTTTTATTTGATGCCTGGCAGTTCCCT
ACTCTCGCGTTAACGCTAGCATGGATGTTTTCCCAGTCACGACGTTGTAAAACGACGGCCAGTCTTAAGC
TCGGGCCCCAAATAATGATTTTATTTTGACTGATAGTGACCTGTTCGTTGCAACAAATTGATGAGCAATG
CTTTTTTATAATGCCAACTTTGTACAAAAAAGTTGGCACCATGTTTTCACATCTTTCCTTTGACTGTGTC
CTGCTGCTGCTGCTGCTACTACTTACAAGGTCCTCAGAAGTGGAATACAGAGCGGAGGTCGGTCAGAATG
CCTATCTGCCCTGCTTCTACACCCCAGCCGCCCCAGGGAACCTCGTGCCCGTCTGCTGGGGCAAAGGAGC
CTGTCCTGTGTTTGAATGTGGCAACGTGGTGCTCAGGACTGATGAAAGGGATGTGAATTATTGGACATCC
AGATACTGGCTAAATGGGGATTTCCGCAAAGGAGATGTGTCCCTGACCATAGAGAATGTGACTCTAGCAG
ACAGTGGGATCTACTGCTGCCGGATCCAAATCCCAGGCATAATGAATGATGAAAAATTTAACCTGAAGTT
GGTCATCAAACCAGCCAAGGTCACCCCTGCACCGACTCTGCAGAGAGACTTCACTGCAGCCTTTCCAAGG
ATGCTTACCACCAGGGGACATGGCCCAGCAGAGACACAGACACTGGGGAGCCTCCCTGATATAAATCTAA
CACAAATATCCACATTGGCCAATGAGTTACGGGACTCTAGATTGGCCAATGACTTACGGGACTCTGGAGC
AACCATCAGAATAGGCATCTACATCGGAGCAGGGATCTGTGCTGGGCTGGCTCTGGCTCTTATCTTCGGC
GCTTTAATTTTCAAATGGTATTCTCATAGCAAAGAGAAGATACAGAATTTAAGCCTCATCTCTTTGGCCA
ACCTCCCTCCCTCAGGATTGGCAAATGCAGTAGCAGAGGGAATTCGCTCAGAAGAAAACATCTATACCAT
TGAAGAGAACGTATATGAAGTGGAGGAGCCCAATGAGTATTATTGCTATGTCAGCAGCAGGCAGCAACCC
TCACAACCTTTGGGTTGTCGCTTTGCAATGCCATGATTGCCAACTTTCTTGTACAAAGTTGGCATTATAA
GAAAGCATTGCTTATCAATTTGTTGCAACGAACAGGTCACTATCAGTCAAAATAAAATCATTATTTGCCA
TCCAGCTGATATCCCCTATAGTGAGTCGTATTACATGGTCATAGCTGTTTCCTGGCAGCTCTGGCCCGTG
TCTCAAAATCTCTGATGTTACATTGCACAAGATAAAAATATATCATCATGCCTCCTCTAGACCAGCCAGG
ACAGAAATGCCTCGACTTCGCTGCTACCCAAGGTTGCCGGGTGACGCACACCGTGGAAACGGATGAAGGC
ACGAACCCAGTGGACATAAGCCTGTTCGGTTCGTAAGCTGTAATGCAAGTAGCGTATGCGCTCACGCAAC
TGGTCCAGAACCTTGACCGAACGCAGCGGTGGTAACGGCGCAGTGGCGGTTTTCATGGCTTGTTATGACT
GTTTTTTTGGGGTACAGTCTATGCCTCGGGCATCCAAGCAGCAAGCGCGTTACGCCGTGGGTCGATGTTT
GATGTTATGGAGCAGCAACGATGTTACGCAGCAGGGCAGTCGCCCTAAAACAAAGTTAAACATTATGAGG
GAAGCGGTGATCGCCGAAGTATCGACTCAACTATCAGAGGTAGTTGGCGTCATCGAGCGCCATCTCGAAC
CGACGTTGCTGGCCGTACATTTGTACGGCTCCGCAGTGGATGGCGGCCTGAAGCCACACAGTGATATTGA
TTTGCTGGTTACGGTGACCGTAAGGCTTGATGAAACAACGCGGCGAGCTTTGATCAACGACCTTTTGGAA
ACTTCGGCTTCCCCTGGAGAGAGCGAGATTCTCCGCGCTGTAGAAGTCACCATTGTTGTGCACGACGACA
TCATTCCGTGGCGTTATCCAGCTAAGCGCGAACTGCAATTTGGAGAATGGCAGCGCAATGACATTCTTGC
AGGTATCTTCGAGCCAGCCACGATCGACATTGATCTGGCTATCTTGCTGACAAAAGCAAGAGAACATAGC
GTTGCCTTGGTAGGTCCAGCGGCGGAGGAACTCTTTGATCCGGTTCCTGAACAGGATCTATTTGAGGCGC
TAAATGAAACCTTAACGCTATGGAACTCGCCGCCCGACTGGGCTGGCGATGAGCGAAATGTAGTGCTTAC
GTTGTCCCGCATTTGGTACAGCGCAGTAACCGGCAAAATCGCGCCGAAGGATGTCGCTGCCGACTGGGCA
ATGGAGCGCCTGCCGGCCCAGTATCAGCCCGTCATACTTGAAGCTAGACAGGCTTATCTTGGACAAGAAG
AAGATCGCTTGGCCTCGCGCGCAGATCAGTTGGAAGAATTTGTCCACTACGTGAAAGGCGAGATCACCAA
GGTAGTCGGCAAATAACCCTCGAGCCACCCATGACCAAAATCCCTTAACGTGAGTTACGCGTCGTTCCAC
TGAGCGTCAGACCCCGTAGAAAAGATCAAAGGATCTTCTTGAGATCCTTTTTTTCTGCGCGTAATCTGCT
GCTTGCAAACAAAAAAACCACCGCTACCAGCGGTGGTTTGTTTGCCGGATCAAGAGCTACCAACTCTTTT
TCCGAAGGTAACTGGCTTCAGCAGAGCGCAGATACCAAATACTGTTCTTCTAGTGTAGCCGTAGTTAGGC
CACCACTTCAAGAACTCTGTAGCACCGCCTACATACCTCGCTCTGCTAATCCTGTTACCAGTGGCTGCTG
CCAGTGGCGATAAGTCGTGTCTTACCGGGTTGGACTCAAGACGATAGTTACCGGATAAGGCGCAGCGGTC
GGGCTGAACGGGGGGTTCGTGCACACAGCCCAGCTTGGAGCGAACGACCTACACCGAACTGAGATACCTA
CAGCGTGAGCTATGAGAAAGCGCCACGCTTCCCGAAGGGAGAAAGGCGGACAGGTATCCGGTAAGCGGCA
GGGTCGGAACAGGAGAGCGCACGAGGGAGCTTCCAGGGGGAAACGCCTGGTATCTTTATAGTCCTGTCGG
GTTTCGCCACCTCTGACTTGAGCGTCGATTTTTGTGATGCTCGTCAGGGGGGCGGAGCCTATGGAAAAAC
GCCAGCAACGCGGCCTTTTTACGGTTCCTGGCCTTTTGCTGGCCTTTTGCTCACATGTT
Features (pLannotate 1.2.2; 12 found; start..end, strand, type, name):
    121..213     +  CDS            lacI (fragment): lac repressor; lacI; The lac repressor binds to the lac operator to inhibit transcription in E. coli. This inhibition can be relieved by adding lactose or isopropyl-β-D-thiogalactopyranoside (IPTG).
    268..295     -  terminator     rrnB T2 terminator: transcription terminator T2 from the E. coli rrnB gene
    427..470     +  terminator     rrnB T1 terminator: Escherichia coli rrnB; transcription terminator T1 from the E. coli rrnB gene
    517..553     -  CDS            lacZα (fragment): LacZα fragment of β-galactosidase; lacZ fragment
    570..665     +  protein_bind   attL3: mutant version of attL; recombination site for the Gateway® LR reaction LR Clonase™
    671..1573    +  CDS            HAVCR2: HAVR2_HUMAN - Also known as TIM3, TIMD3. Experimental evidence at protein level: Swiss-Prot protein existence level 1. Cell surface receptor implicated in modulating innate and adaptive immune responses. Generally accepted to have an inhibiting function. Reports on stimulating functions suggest that the activity may be influenced by the cellular context and/or the respective ligand (PubMed:24825777). Regulates macrophage activation (PubMed:11823861). Inhibits T-helper type 1 lymphocyte (Th1)-mediated auto- and alloimmune responses and promotes immunological tolerance (PubMed:14556005). In CD8+
   1581..1676    -  protein_bind   attL3: mutant version of attL; recombination site for the Gateway® LR reaction LR Clonase™
   1695..1713    -  promoter       T7 promoter: promoter for bacteriophage T7 RNA polymerase
   1903..1926    +  promoter       Pc promoter (fragment): intI1 (promoter lies within the coding sequence); class 1 integron promoter
   2102..2158    +  CDS            GmR (fragment): gentamycin acetyltransferase; aacC1; confers resistance to gentamycin
   2165..2956    +  CDS            SmR: aminoglycoside adenylyltransferase (Murphy, 1985); aadA; confers resistance to spectinomycin and streptomycin
   3049..3637    +  rep_origin     ori: high-copy-number ColE1/pMB1/pBR322/pUC origin of replication
