[The description below was written by a language model from this plasmid's Addgene catalogue record and pLannotate feature annotations shown in this document.]
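Description:
pDONR223_HAVCR2_p.P6S is a Gateway entry clone built on the Invitrogen pDONR223 backbone. It carries a mutant human HAVCR2 open reading frame and belongs to the Target Accelerator Plasmid Collection, which was assembled for high-throughput phenotyping of somatic mutations found in lung cancer. The sequenced plasmid is about 3.7 kb. It replicates in E. coli from a high-copy ColE1/pUC-type origin and is selected with spectinomycin through the aadA (SmR) aminoglycoside adenylyltransferase gene. Upstream of that gene the annotation picks up a class 1 integron Pc promoter fragment and a short gentamicin acetyltransferase remnant. rrnB T1 and T2 terminators lie upstream of the cloning site and insulate the insert from read-through transcription. The small lacI and lacZα fragments are backbone remnants rather than functional genes.

The roughly 900 bp HAVCR2 coding sequence encodes TIM-3 (CD366), a cell-surface receptor that modulates innate and adaptive immune responses and is generally regarded as inhibitory. It sits between two attL recombination sites. The annotation software labels both as attL3, and they are the sites used in the LR Clonase reaction. The record lists two amino-acid changes, p.P6S (the named variant) and p.R140L. The clone is "closed", meaning a stop codon directly follows the ORF, so C-terminal fusions from a destination vector will not be translated. No promoter drives the insert here. A T7 promoter lies just outside the downstream att site and points back toward the insert, on the strand opposite the coding sequence. The plasmid therefore serves as a shuttle source for moving the variant ORF into expression destination vectors, for example to compare mutant and wild-type alleles functionally.
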