Addgene plasmid #82742: pDONR223_HAVCR2_p.P6S
Purpose: Gateway Donor vector containing HAVCR2, part of the Target Accelerator Plasmid Collection.
Depositing lab: Jesse Boehm & Matthew Meyerson & David Root. Depositing organization: Broad Institute. Publication: High-throughput Phenotyping of Lung Cancer Somatic Mutations. Berger AH, Brooks AN, Wu X, Shrestha Y, Chouinard C, Piccioni F, Bagul M, Kamburov A, Imielinski M, Hogstrom L, Zhu C, Yang X, Pantel S, Sakai R, Watson J, Kaplan N, Campbell JD, Singh S, Root DE, Narayan R, Natoli T, Lahr DL, Tirosh I, Tamayo P, Getz G, Wong B, Doench J, Subramanian A, Golub TR, Meyerson M, Boehm JS. Cancer Cell. 2016 Aug 8;30(2):214-28. doi: 10.1016/j.ccell.2016.06.022. Epub 2016 Jul 28. PubMed 27478040.
Backbone
  Vector backbone: pDONR223
  Backbone manufacturer: Invitrogen
  Vector type: Gateway Entry vector
Growth in bacteria
  Bacterial resistance: Spectinomycin, 50 μg/mL
  Growth temperature: 37°C
  Growth strain: DH5alpha
  Copy number: High Copy
Gene/Insert
  Gene/Insert name: HAVCR2 (alt name: NM_032782)
  Species: H. sapiens (human)
  Mutation: p.P6S; p.R140L
  Entrez Gene: HAVCR2 (a.k.a. CD366, HAVcr-2, KIM-3, SPTCL, TIM3, TIMD-3, TIMD3, Tim-3)
  Promoter: None
  Cloning method: Gateway Cloning
  Sequencing primers: 5′ M13pUC-fwd; 3′ M13-Rev
Terms and licenses: Academic/Nonprofit Terms; Industry Terms: Not Available to Industry
Depositor comments: CLOSED (stop codon immediately follows insert)
How to cite: pDONR223_HAVCR2_p.P6S was a gift from Jesse Boehm & Matthew Meyerson & David Root (Addgene plasmid # 82742 ; http://n2t.net/addgene:82742 ; RRID:Addgene_82742)
