>Addgene plasmid #82742 | pDONR223_HAVCR2_p.P6S | depositor partial sequence | sequence record 157468 | Insert sequence
ATGTTTTCACATCTTTCCTTTGACTGTGTCCTGCTGCTGCTGCTGCTACTACTTACAAGGTCCTCAGAAG
TGGAATACAGAGCGGAGGTCGGTCAGAATGCCTATCTGCCCTGCTTCTACACCCCAGCCGCCCCAGGGAA
CCTCGTGCCCGTCTGCTGGGGCAAAGGAGCCTGTCCTGTGTTTGAATGTGGCAACGTGGTGCTCAGGACT
GATGAAAGGGATGTGAATTATTGGACATCCAGATACTGGCTAAATGGGGATTTCCGCAAAGGAGATGTGT
CCCTGACCATAGAGAATGTGACTCTAGCAGACAGTGGGATCTACTGCTGCCGGATCCAAATCCCAGGCAT
AATGAATGATGAAAAATTTAACCTGAAGTTGGTCATCAAACCAGCCAAGGTCACCCCTGCACCGACTCTG
CAGAGAGACTTCACTGCAGCCTTTCCAAGGATGCTTACCACCAGGGGACATGGCCCAGCAGAGACACAGA
CACTGGGGAGCCTCCCTGATATAAATCTAACACAAATATCCACATTGGCCAATGAGTTACGGGACTCTAG
ATTGGCCAATGACTTACGGGACTCTGGAGCAACCATCAGAATAGGCATCTACATCGGAGCAGGGATCTGT
GCTGGGCTGGCTCTGGCTCTTATCTTCGGCGCTTTAATTTTCAAATGGTATTCTCATAGCAAAGAGAAGA
TACAGAATTTAAGCCTCATCTCTTTGGCCAACCTCCCTCCCTCAGGATTGGCAAATGCAGTAGCAGAGGG
AATTCGCTCAGAAGAAAACATCTATACCATTGAAGAGAACGTATATGAAGTGGAGGAGCCCAATGAGTAT
TATTGCTATGTCAGCAGCAGGCAGCAACCCTCACAACCTTTGGGTTGTCGCTTTGCAATGCCATAG
